>Addgene plasmid #73097 | CD99-CD4d3+4-bio | depositor full sequence | sequence record 136336 | CD99-CD4d3+4-bio sequence 6956 bps
GTCGACCTCCATCACGGCCTATAAGAGTGAGGGGGAGTCAGCGGAGTTCTCCTTCCCACTCAACCTTGGA
GAGGAAAGCCTGCAGGGAGAGTTGAGATGGAAGGCAGAGAAGGCTCCTTCTTCCCAGTCCTGGATCACCT
TCTCCCTAAAGAACCAAAAGGTGTCTGTGCAGAAGTCTACTAGCAACCCCAAGTTCCAGCTGTCCGAAAC
GCTCCCACTCACCCTTCAGATACCCCAGGTCTCCCTTCAGTTTGCTGGTTCTGGCAACCTGACCCTGACT
CTGGACAGAGGGATACTGTATCAGGAAGTGAACCTGGTGGTGATGAAAGTGACTCAGCCCGACAGCAACA
CTTTGACCTGTGAGGTGATGGGACCCACCTCACCCAAGATGAGACTGATCTTGAAGCAGGAGAATCAGGA
GGCCAGGGTCTCCAGGCAGGAGAAAGTGATTCAAGTGCAGGCCCCTGAAGCAGGGGTGTGGCAATGTCTA
CTGAGTGAAGGTGAAGAGGTCAAGATGGACTCCAAGATCCAGGTTTTATCCAAAGGGTTGAATTCCGGAT
CACTGCATCATATTCTGGATGCACAGAAAATGGTGTGGAATCATCGTTAAGTCTAGACACGTGATTAATT
AAGGATCCCCCGACCTCGACCTCTGGCTAATAAAGGAAATTTATTTTCATTGCAATAGTGTGTTGGAATT
TTTTGTGTCTCTCACTCGGAAGGACATATGGGAGGGCAAATCATTTGGTCGAGATCCCTCGGAGATCTCT
AGCTAGAGGATCGATCCCCGCCCCGGACGAACTAAACCTGACTACGACATCTCTGCCCCTTCTTCGCGGG
GCAGTGCATGTAATCCCTTCAGTTGGTTGGTACAACTTGCCAACTGGGCCCTGTTCCACATGTGACACGG
GGGGGGACCAAACACAAAGGGGTTCTCTGACTGTAGTTGACATCCTTATAAATGGATGTGCACATTTGCC
AACACTGAGTGGCTTTCATCCTGGAGCAGACTTTGCAGTCTGTGGACTGCAACACAACATTGCCTTTATG
TGTAACTCTTGGCTGAAGCTCTTACACCAATGCTGGGGGACATGTACCTCCCAGGGGCCCAGGAAGACTA
CGGGAGGCTACACCAACGTCAATCAGAGGGGCCTGTGTAGCTACCGATAAGCGGACCCTCAAGAGGGCAT
TAGCAATAGTGTTTATAAGGCCCCCTTGTTAACCCTAAACGGGTAGCATATGCTTCCCGGGTAGTAGTAT
ATACTATCCAGACTAACCCTAATTCAATAGCATATGTTACCCAACGGGAAGCATATGCTATCGAATTAGG
GTTAGTAAAAGGGTCCTAAGGAACAGCGATATCTCCCACCCCATGAGCTGTCACGGTTTTATTTACATGG
GGTCAGGATTCCACGAGGGTAGTGAACCATTTTAGTCACAAGGGCAGTGGCTGAAGATCAAGGAGCGGGC
AGTGAACTCTCCTGAATCTTCGCCTGCTTCTTCATTCTCCTTCGTTTAGCTAATAGAATAACTGCTGAGT
TGTGAACAGTAAGGTGTATGTGAGGTGCTCGAAAACAAGGTTTCAGGTGACGCCCCCAGAATAAAATTTG
GACGGGGGGTTCAGTGGTGGCATTGTGCTATGACACCAATATAACCCTCACAAACCCCTTGGGCAATAAA
TACTAGTGTAGGAATGAAACATTCTGAATATCTTTAACAATAGAAATCCATGGGGTGGGGACAAGCCGTA
AAGACTGGATGTCCATCTCACACGAATTTATGGCTATGGGCAACACATAATCCTAGTGCAATATGATACT
GGGGTTATTAAGATGTGTCCCAGGCAGGGACCAAGACAGGTGAACCATGTTGTTACACTCTATTTGTAAC
AAGGGGAAAGAGAGTGGACGCCGACAGCAGCGGACTCCACTGGTTGTCTCTAACACCCCCGAAAATTAAA
CGGGGCTCCACGCCAATGGGGCCCATAAACAAAGACAAGTGGCCACTCTTTTTTTTGAAATTGTGGAGTG
GGGGCACGCGTCAGCCCCCACACGCCGCCCTGCGGTTTTGGACTGTAAAATAAGGGTGTAATAACTTGGC
TGATTGTAACCCCGCTAACCACTGCGGTCAAACCACTTGCCCACAAAACCACTAATGGCACCCCGGGGAA
TACCTGCATAAGTAGGTGGGCGGGCCAAGATAGGGGCGCGATTGCTGCGATCTGGAGGACAAATTACACA
CACTTGCGCCTGAGCGCCAAGCACAGGGTTGTTGGTCCTCATATTCACGAGGTCGCTGAGAGCACGGTGG
GCTAATGTTGCCATGGGTAGCATATACTACCCAAATATCTGGATAGCATATGCTATCCTAATCTATATCT
GGGTAGCATAGGCTATCCTAATCTATATCTGGGTAGCATATGCTATCCTAATCTATATCTGGGTAGTATA
TGCTATCCTAATTTATATCTGGGTAGCATAGGCTATCCTAATCTATATCTGGGTAGCATATGCTATCCTA
ATCTATATCTGGGTAGTATATGCTATCCTAATCTGTATCCGGGTAGCATATGCTATCCTAATAGAGATTA
GGGTAGTATATGCTATCCTAATTTATATCTGGGTAGCATATACTACCCAAATATCTGGATAGCATATGCT
ATCCTAATCTATATCTGGGTAGCATATGCTATCCTAATCTATATCTGGGTAGCATAGGCTATCCTAATCT
ATATCTGGGTAGCATATGCTATCCTAATCTATATCTGGGTAGTATATGCTATCCTAATTTATATCTGGGT
AGCATAGGCTATCCTAATCTATATCTGGGTAGCATATGCTATCCTAATCTATATCTGGGTAGTATATGCT
ATCCTAATCTGTATCCGGGTAGCATATGCTATCCTCATGATAAGCTGTCAAACATGAGAATTTTCTTGAA
GACGAAAGGGCCTCGTGATACGCCTATTTTTATAGGTTAATGTCATGATAATAATGGTTTCTTAGACGTC
AGGTGGCACTTTTCGGGGAAATGTGCGCGGAACCCCTATTTGTTTATTTTTCTAAATACATTCAAATATG
TATCCGCTCATGAGACAATAACCCTGATAAATGCTTCAATAATATTGAAAAAGGAAGAGTATGAGTATTC
AACATTTCCGTGTCGCCCTTATTCCCTTTTTTGCGGCATTTTGCCTTCCTGTTTTTGCTCACCCAGAAAC
GCTGGTGAAAGTAAAAGATGCTGAAGATCAGTTGGGTGCACGAGTGGGTTACATCGAACTGGATCTCAAC
AGCGGTAAGATCCTTGAGAGTTTTCGCCCCGAAGAACGTTTTCCAATGATGAGCACTTTTAAAGTTCTGC
TATGTGGCGCGGTATTATCCCGTGTTGACGCCGGGCAAGAGCAACTCGGTCGCCGCATACACTATTCTCA
GAATGACTTGGTTGAGTACTCACCAGTCACAGAAAAGCATCTTACGGATGGCATGACAGTAAGAGAATTA
TGCAGTGCTGCCATAACCATGAGTGATAACACTGCGGCCAACTTACTTCTGACAACGATCGGAGGACCGA
AGGAGCTAACCGCTTTTTTGCACAACATGGGGGATCATGTAACTCGCCTTGATCGTTGGGAACCGGAGCT
GAATGAAGCCATACCAAACGACGAGCGTGACACCACGATGCCTGCAGCAATGGCAACAACGTTGCGCAAA
CTATTAACTGGCGAACTACTTACTCTAGCTTCCCGGCAACAATTAATAGACTGGATGGAGGCGGATAAAG
TTGCAGGACCACTTCTGCGCTCGGCCCTTCCGGCTGGCTGGTTTATTGCTGATAAATCTGGAGCCGGTGA
GCGTGGGTCTCGCGGTATCATTGCAGCACTGGGGCCAGATGGTAAGCCCTCCCGTATCGTAGTTATCTAC
ACGACGGGGAGTCAGGCAACTATGGATGAACGAAATAGACAGATCGCTGAGATAGGTGCCTCACTGATTA
AGCATTGGTAACTGTCAGACCAAGTTTACTCATATATACTTTAGATTGATTTAAAACTTCATTTTTAATT
TAAAAGGATCTAGGTGAAGATCCTTTTTGATAATCTCATGACCAAAATCCCTTAACGTGAGTTTTCGTTC
CACTGAGCGTCAGACCCCGTAGAAAAGATCAAAGGATCTTCTTGAGATCCTTTTTTTCTGCGCGTAATCT
GCTGCTTGCAAACAAAAAAACCACCGCTACCAGCGGTGGTTTGTTTGCCGGATCAAGAGCTACCAACTCT
TTTTCCGAAGGTAACTGGCTTCAGCAGAGCGCAGATACCAAATACTGTTCTTCTAGTGTAGCCGTAGTTA
GGCCACCACTTCAAGAACTCTGTAGCACCGCCTACATACCTCGCTCTGCTAATCCTGTTACCAGTGGCTG
CTGCCAGTGGCGATAAGTCGTGTCTTACCGGGTTGGACTCAAGACGATAGTTACCGGATAAGGCGCAGCG
GTCGGGCTGAACGGGGGGTTCGTGCACACAGCCCAGCTTGGAGCGAACGACCTACACCGAACTGAGATAC
CTACAGCGTGAGCTATGAGAAAGCGCCACGCTTCCCGAAGGGAGAAAGGCGGACAGGTATCCGGTAAGCG
GCAGGGTCGGAACAGGAGAGCGCACGAGGGAGCTTCCAGGGGGAAACGCCTGGTATCTTTATAGTCCTGT
CGGGTTTCGCCACCTCTGACTTGAGCGTCGATTTTTGTGATGCTCGTCAGGGGGGCGGAGCCTATGGAAA
AACGCCAGCAACGCGGCCTTTTTACGGTTCCTGGCCTTTTGCTGGCCTTTTGCTCACATGTTCTTTCCTG
CGTTATCCCCTGATTCTGTGGATAACCGTATTACCGCCTTTGAGTGAGCTGATACCGCTCGCCGCAGCCG
AACGACCGAGCGCAGCGAGTCAGTGAGCGAGGAAGCGGAAGAGCGCCCAATACGCAAACCGCCTCTCCCC
GCGCGTTGGCCGATTCATTAATGCAGCTGGCACGACAGGTTTCCCGACTGGAAAGCGGGCAGTGAGCGCA
ACGCAATTAATGTGAGTTAGCTCACTCATTAGGCACCCCAGGCTTTACACTTTATGCTTCCGGCTCGTAT
GTTGTGTGGAATTGTGAGCGGATAACAATTTCACACAGGAAACAGCTATGACCATGATTACGCCAAGCTC
TAGCTAGAGGTCGACCAATTCTCATGTTTGACAGCTTATCATCGCAGATCCGGGCAACGTTGTTGCCATT
GCTGCAGGCGCAGAACTGGTAGGTATGGAAGATCTATACATTGAATCAATATTGGCAATTAGCCATATTA
GTCATTGGTTATATAGCATAAATCAATATTGGCTATTGGCCATTGCATACGTTGTATCTATATCATAATA
TGTACATTTATATTGGCTCATGTCCAATATGACCGCCATGTTGACATTGATTATTGACTAGTTATTAATA
GTAATCAATTACGGGGTCATTAGTTCATAGCCCATATATGGAGTTCCGCGTTACATAACTTACGGTAAAT
GGCCCGCCTGGCTGACCGCCCAACGACCCCCGCCCATTGACGTCAATAATGACGTATGTTCCCATAGTAA
CGCCAATAGGGACTTTCCATTGACGTCAATGGGTGGAGTATTTACGGTAAACTGCCCACTTGGCAGTACA
TCAAGTGTATCATATGCCAAGTCCGCCCCCTATTGACGTCAATGACGGTAAATGGCCCGCCTGGCATTAT
GCCCAGTACATGACCTTACGGGACTTTCCTACTTGGCAGTACATCTACGTATTAGTCATCGCTATTACCA
TGGTGATGCGGTTTTGGCAGTACACCAATGGGCGTGGATAGCGGTTTGACTCACGGGGATTTCCAAGTCT
CCACCCCATTGACGTCAATGGGAGTTTGTTTTGGCACCAAAATCAACGGGACTTTCCAAAATGTCGTAAT
AACCCCGCCCCGTTGACGCAAATGGGCGGTAGGCGTGTACGGTGGGAGGTCTATATAAGCAGAGCTCGTT
TAGTGAACCGTCAGATCCTCACTCTCTTCCGCATCGCTGTCTGCGAGGGCCAGCTGTTGGGCTCGCGGTT
GAGGACAAACTCTTCGCGGTCTTTCCAGTACTCTTGGATCGGAAACCCGTCGGCCTCCGAACGGTACTCC
GCCACCGAGGGACCTGAGCGAGTCCGCATCGACCGGATCGGAAAACCTCTCGAGAAAGGCGTCTAACCAG
TCACAGTCGCAAGGTAGGCTGAGCACCGTGGCGGGCGGCAGCGGGTGGCGGTCGGGGTTGTTTCTGGCGG
AGGTGCTGCTGATGATGTAATTAAAGTAGGCGGTCTTGAGACGGCGGATGGTCGAGGTGAGGTGTGGCAG
GCTTGAGATCCAGCTGTTGGGGTGAGTACTCCCTCTCAAAAGCGGGCATTACTTCTGCGCTAAGATTGTC
AGTTTCCAAAAACGAGGAGGATTTGATATTCACCTGGCCCGATCTGGCCATACACTTGAGTGACAATGAC
ATCCACTTTGCCTTTCTCTCCACAGGTGTCCACTCCCAGGTCCAAGTTTAAACTGCGGCCGCCACCATGG
CTAGAGGCGCCGCTCTGGCCCTGCTGCTGTTTGGCCTGCTGGGAGTGCTGGTCGCTGCCCCCGATGGCGG
CTTTGATCTGAGCGACGCCCTGCCCGACAACGAGAACAAGAAGCCCACCGCCATCCCCAAGAAGCCCTCT
GCCGGCGACGACTTCGACCTGGGCGACGCCGTGGTGGACGGCGAGAACGACGACCCCAGACCCCCCAACC
CCCCCAAGCCCATGCCCAACCCCAACCCTAACCACCCTAGCAGCAGCGGCAGCTTCTCCGACGCTGATCT
GGCTGATGGCGTGTCTGGCGGCGAGGGCAAGGGCGGATCTGATGGCGGCGGAAGCCACCGGAAAGAGGGC
GAAGAAGCCGACGCCCCTGGCGCGCC
Features (pLannotate 1.2.2; 19 found; start..end, strand, type, name):
    659..714     +  polyA_signal   β-globin poly(A) signal: rabbit β-globin polyadenylation signal (Gil and Proudfoot, 1987)
   1228..2909    -  rep_origin     oriP (fragment): Epstein-Barr virus oriP replication origin (Yates et al., 2000)
   3036..3140    +  promoter       AmpR promoter: bla
   3141..4001    +  CDS            AmpR: β-lactamase; bla; confers resistance to ampicillin, carbenicillin, and related antibiotics
   4172..4760    +  rep_origin     ori: high-copy-number ColE1/pMB1/pBR322/pUC origin of replication
   4943..5035    +  CDS            lacI (fragment): lac repressor; lacI; The lac repressor binds to the lac operator to inhibit transcription in E. coli. This inhibition can be relieved by adding lactose or isopropyl-β-D-thiogalactopyranoside (IPTG).
   5048..5069    +  protein_bind   CAP binding site: CAP binding activates transcription in the presence of cAMP. E. coli catabolite activator protein
   5084..5114    +  promoter       lac promoter: promoter for the E. coli lac operon
   5122..5138    +  protein_bind   lac operator: The lac repressor binds to the lac operator to inhibit transcription in E. coli. This inhibition can be relieved by adding lactose or isopropyl-β-D-thiogalactopyranoside (IPTG). lac repressor encoded by lacI
   5208..5224    +  promoter       tet promoter (fragment): E. coli promoter for tetracycline efflux protein gene
   5234..5259    -  CDS            bla(M) (fragment): β-lactamase lacking the signal sequence; bla(M); allows cytosolic expression of β-lactamase
   5433..5812    +  enhancer       CMV enhancer: human cytomegalovirus immediate early enhancer
   5814..6013    +  promoter       CMV promoter: human cytomegalovirus (CMV) immediate early promoter
   6081..6119    +  misc_feature   Ad SA (fragment): adenovirus major late transcript splice acceptor (Friedrich and Soriano, 1991)
   6152..6361    -  CDS            PTP (fragment): TERM_ADE02 - Experimental evidence at protein level: Swiss-Prot protein existence level 1. Protein covalently bound to the viral DNA that acts as a primer for viral genomic replication by DNA strand displacement. Assembles on the viral origin of replication in an initiation complex with viral polymerase, DBP, host NFIA and host POU2F1/OCT1. During initiation, the polymerase covalently couples the first dCTP with Ser- 580 of pTP. The terminal protein stimulates the template activity over 20 fold compared to protein-free templates. Neo-synthesized viral genomes are linked to two preterminal prot
   6392..6481    +  intron         chimeric intron (fragment): chimera between introns from adenovirus and immunoglobulin heavy chain genes
   6500..6546    +  CDS            IgH signal sequence (fragment): signal sequence from the mouse immunoglobulin heavy chain variable region
   6577..6951    +  CDS            CD99 (fragment): CD99_HUMAN - Also known as MIC2, MIC2X, MIC2Y. Experimental evidence at protein level: Swiss-Prot protein existence level 1. Involved in T-cell adhesion processes and in spontaneous rosette formation with erythrocytes. Plays a role in a late step of leukocyte extravasation helping leukocytes to overcome the endothelial basement membrane. Acts at the same site as, but independently of, PECAM1. Involved in T-cell adhesion processes (By similarity). From Homo sapiens (Human).
   6949..553     +  CDS            Cd4 (fragment) (across the origin): CD4_RAT - Experimental evidence at protein level: Swiss-Prot protein existence level 1. Integral membrane glycoprotein that plays an essential role in the immune response and serves multiple functions in responses against both external and internal offenses. In T-cells, functions primarily as a coreceptor for MHC class II molecule:peptide complex. The antigens presented by class II peptides are derived from extracellular proteins while class I peptides are derived from cytosolic proteins. Interacts simultaneously with the T-cell receptor (TCR) and the MHC class II presented by antigen presenti
