[The description below was written by a language model from this plasmid's Addgene catalogue record and pLannotate feature annotations shown in this document.]
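Description:
CD99-CD4d3+4-bio is a mammalian expression plasmid of about 7 kb built on the pTT3 backbone, part of a set of constructs for producing human erythrocyte surface proteins in recombinant form. It is propagated in E. coli through a high-copy ColE1/pUC-type origin with ampicillin selection (AmpR under its own bla promoter). The backbone also carries a fragment of the Epstein-Barr virus oriP, which allows episomal maintenance in mammalian cells that supply EBNA1. Short remnants of lac regulatory elements and other bacterial sequences are annotated but appear to be vector leftovers rather than functional parts of the payload.

The expression cassette is driven by the human CMV immediate-early enhancer and promoter, followed by adenovirus-derived leader and splice sequences and a chimeric intron fragment, elements that generally boost transcript processing and expression. The annotated CD99 (MIC2) coding region is only a fragment of about 375 nt, which suggests that a portion rather than the full-length protein is encoded, although the record does not state its boundaries. It sits between retained NotI and AscI sites, just downstream of a short stretch annotated as an immunoglobulin heavy chain signal sequence fragment. It is fused at its C terminus to domains 3 and 4 of rat CD4 and then to a biotinylation peptide; the latter is listed in the catalogue entry but not separately annotated in the feature table. A rabbit β-globin polyadenylation signal terminates the transcript. The CD4 domains provide a common tag shared across the set, and the biotinylation peptide allows enzymatic biotinylation for capture on streptavidin. The associated work used such proteins to screen for erythrocyte receptors involved in Plasmodium falciparum invasion.
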