Addgene plasmid #73097: CD99-CD4d3+4-bio
Purpose: EXPRESs plasmid for human erythrocyte surface proteins encoding CD99 with rat CD4d3+4-bio
Depositing lab: Gavin Wright. Depositing organization: Wellcome Sanger Institute. Publication: Basigin is a receptor essential for erythrocyte invasion by Plasmodium falciparum. Crosnier C, Bustamante LY, Bartholdson SJ, Bei AK, Theron M, Uchikawa M, Mboup S, Ndir O, Kwiatkowski DP, Duraisingh MT, Rayner JC, Wright GJ. Nature. 2011 Nov 9;480(7378):534-7. doi: 10.1038/nature10606. PubMed 22080952.
Backbone
  Vector backbone: pTT3
  Backbone manufacturer: Yves Durocher, NRC
  Backbone size w/o insert (bp): 6000
  Total vector size (bp): 6956
  Vector type: Mammalian Expression
Growth in bacteria
  Bacterial resistance: Ampicillin, 100 μg/mL
  Growth temperature: 37°C
  Growth strain: DH5alpha
  Copy number: Unknown
Gene/Insert
  Gene/Insert name: CD99 (alt name: MIC2)
  Species: H. sapiens (human)
  GenBank ID: NM_002414.3
  Entrez Gene: CD99 (a.k.a. HBA71, MIC2, MIC2X, MIC2Y, MSK5X)
  Promoter: CMV
  Tag / fusion protein: ratCD4d3+4 (C terminal on insert); biotinylation peptide (C terminal on insert)
  Cloning method: Restriction Enzyme; 5′ cloning site NotI (not destroyed); 3′ cloning site AscI (not destroyed)
  Sequencing primers: 5′ CMW fwd
Resource information
  A portion of this plasmid was derived from a plasmid made by: pTT3 was obtained from Yves Durocher, National Research Council of Canada-Biotechnology Research Institute
Terms and licenses: Academic/Nonprofit Terms; Industry Terms: Not Available to Industry
How to cite: CD99-CD4d3+4-bio was a gift from Gavin Wright (Addgene plasmid # 73097 ; http://n2t.net/addgene:73097 ; RRID:Addgene_73097)
