>Addgene plasmid #73097 | CD99-CD4d3+4-bio | addgene partial sequence | sequence record 140373 | rb_glob_PA_term-R 5'-CCCATATGTCCTTCCGAGTG-3'
AATTTCCTTTATTAGCCAGAGGTCGAGGTCGGGGGATCCTTAATTAATCACGTGTCTAGACTTAACGATG
ATTCCACACCATTTTCTGTGCATCCAGAATATGATGCAGTGATCCGGAATTCAACCCTTTGGATAAAACC
TGGATCTTGGAGTCCATCTTGACCTCTTCACCTTCACTCAGTAGACATTGCCACACCCCTGCTTCAGGGG
CCTGCACTTGAATCACTTTCTCCTGCCTGGAGACCCTGGCCTCCTGATTCTCCTGCTTCAAGATCAGTCT
CATCTTGGGTGAGGTGGGTCCCATCACCTCACAGGTCAAAGTGTTGCTGTCGGGCTGAGTCACTTTCATC
ACCACCAGGTTCACTTCCTGATACAGTATCCCTCTGTCCAGAGTCAGGGTCAGGTTGCCAGAACCAGCAA
ACTGAAGGGAGACCTGGGGTATCTGAAGGGTGAGTGGGAGCGTTTCGGACAGCTGGAACTTGGGGTTGCT
AGTAGACTTCTGCACAGACACCTTTTGGTTCTTTAGGGAGAAGGTGATCCAGGACTGGGAAGAAGGAGCC
TTCTCTGCCTTCCATCTCAACTCTCCCTGCAGGCTTTCCTCTCCAAGGTTGAGTGGGAAGGAGAACTCCG
CTGACTCCCCCTCACTCTTATAGGCCGTGATGGAGGTCGACGGCGCGCCAGGGGCGTCGGCTTCTTCGCC
CTCTTTCCGGTGGCTTCCGCCGCCATCAGATCCGCC
