>Addgene plasmid #73097 | CD99-CD4d3+4-bio | addgene partial sequence | sequence record 140748 | pMT2-F 5'-TTGCCTTTCTCTCCACAGGT-3'
GCTAGAGGCGCCGCTCTGGCCCTGCTGCTGTTTGGCCTGCTGGGAGTGCTGGTCGCTGCCCCCGATGGCG
GCTTTGATCTGAGCGACGCCCTGCCCGACAACGAGAACAAGAAGCCCACCGCCATCCCCAAGAAGCCCTC
TGCCGGCGACGACTTCGACCTGGGCGACGCCGTGGTGGACGGCGAGAACGACGACCCCAGACCCCCCAAC
CCCCCCAAGCCCATGCCCAACCCCAACCCTAACCACCCTAGCAGCAGCGGCAGCTTCTCCGACGCTGATC
TGGCTGATGGCGTGTCTGGCGGCGAGGGCAAGGGCGGATCTGATGGCGGCGGAAGCCACCGGAAAGAGGG
CGAAGAAGCCGACGCCCCTGGCGCGCCGTCGACCTCCATCACGGCCTATAAGAGTGAGGGGGAGTCAGCG
GAGTTCTCCTTCCCACTCAACCTTGGAGAGGAAAGCCTGCAGGGAGAGTTGAGATGGAAGGCAGAGAAGG
CTCCTTCTTCCCAGTCCTGGATCACCTTCTCCCTAAAGAACCAAAAGGTGTCTGTGCAGAAGTCTACTAG
CAACCCCAAGTTCCAGCTGTCCGAAACGCTCCCACTCACCCTTCAGATACCCCAGGTCTCCCTTCAGTTT
GCTGGTTCTGGCAACCTGACCCTGACTCTGGACAGAGGGATACTGTATCAGGAAGTGAACCTGGTGGTGA
TGAAAGTGACTCAGCCCGACAGCAACACTTTGACCTGTGAGGTGATGGGACCCACCTCACCCAAGATGAG
ACTGATCTTGAAGCAGGA
